Addgene plasmid #152904: pGBW-m4134029
Purpose: Mammalian expression plasmid for SARS-CoV-2 helicase
Depositing lab: Ginkgo Bioworks & Benjie Chen. Depositing organization: Ginkgo Bioworks.
Backbone
  Vector backbone: pTwist_CMV_6
  Backbone size w/o insert (bp): 4180
  Vector type: Mammalian Expression
Growth in bacteria
  Bacterial resistance: Ampicillin, 100 μg/mL
  Growth temperature: 37°C
  Growth strain: DH5alpha
  Copy number: High Copy
Gene/Insert
  Gene/Insert name: SARS-CoV-2 helicase (alt name: nsp13)
  Species: Severe acute respiratory syndrome coronavirus 2
  Insert size (bp): 1796
  Mutation: wt
  Entrez Gene: ORF1ab (a.k.a. GU280_gp01)
  Promoter: CMV
  Tag / fusion protein: Cleavable TEV;6xHis-003 (C terminal on backbone)
  Cloning method: Unknown
Resource information
  A portion of this plasmid was derived from a plasmid made by: GinkgoBioworks
Depositor comments: NCBI reference sequence: YP_009725308.1
How to cite: pGBW-m4134029 was a gift from Ginkgo Bioworks & Benjie Chen (Addgene plasmid # 152904 ; http://n2t.net/addgene:152904 ; RRID:Addgene_152904)
