[The description below was written by a language model from this plasmid's Addgene catalogue record and pLannotate feature annotations shown in this document.]
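Description:
pGBW-m4134029 is a mammalian expression plasmid built on the pTwist_CMV_6 backbone that carries the wild-type coding sequence for the SARS-CoV-2 helicase, nsp13, one of the mature products of the ORF1ab replicase polyprotein. It is propagated in E. coli as a high-copy plasmid through a ColE1/pUC-type origin and selected with ampicillin via the AmpR β-lactamase gene. No mammalian selection marker is listed in the catalogue fields or annotated in the feature table, which suggests the plasmid is intended for transient expression.

The roughly 1.8 kb insert is driven by the human cytomegalovirus immediate-early enhancer and promoter; the automated annotation resolves the promoter region as a CMV enhancer plus short and truncated CMV promoter matches. The annotation tool labels the open reading frame as a fragment of the SARS-CoV replicase polyprotein, with a generic description that refers to a different replicase product. This reflects homology matching to the related virus, not the construct's actual content, which the catalogue identifies as SARS-CoV-2 nsp13. The coding sequence is followed by a backbone-encoded C-terminal tag, recorded as a TEV protease cleavage site and a 6xHis tag, which permits metal-affinity purification or detection and later removal of the tag. Only the 6xHis portion is annotated in the table. An SV40 polyadenylation signal lies downstream of the cassette.

The expression unit is flanked by β-globin insulator elements, T7 and rrnG transcription terminators and a synthetic poly(A) signal upstream of the enhancer. These features are expected to shield the cassette from read-through transcription from the rest of the plasmid. The construct is suited to producing tagged nsp13 in mammalian cells for biochemical, structural or interaction studies.
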