Features (pLannotate 1.2.2; 17 found; start..end, strand, type, name):
      8..1807    +  CDS            rep (fragment): R1AB_SARS - Experimental evidence at protein level: Swiss-Prot protein existence level 1. [2'-O-methyltransferase]: Methyltransferase that mediates mRNA cap 2'-O-ribose methylation to the 5'-cap structure of viral mRNAs. N7-methyl guanosine cap is a prerequisite for binding of nsp16. Therefore plays an essential role in viral mRNAs cap methylation which is essential to evade immune system. From Severe acute respiratory syndrome coronavirus (SARS-CoV).
   1826..1843    +  CDS            6xHis: 6xHis affinity tag
   1896..2017    -  polyA_signal   SV40 poly(A) signal: SV40 polyadenylation signal
   2040..2109    -  CDS            large T antigen (fragment): large T antigen from SV40 (simian virus 40)
   2132..2178    +  terminator     T7 terminator: transcription terminator for bacteriophage T7 RNA polymerase
   2208..2344    +  terminator     rrnG terminator: transcription terminator from the E. coli ribosomal RNA rrnG operon (Albrechtsen et al., 1991)
   2389..2460    +  misc_feature   3' β-globin insulator: insulator downstream of the human β-globin locus (Farrell et al., 2002)
   2686..3274    -  rep_origin     ori: high-copy-number ColE1/pMB1/pBR322/pUC origin of replication
   3446..3510    -  CDS            bla(M) (fragment): β-lactamase lacking the signal sequence; bla(M); allows cytosolic expression of β-lactamase
   4020..4880    +  CDS            AmpR: β-lactamase; bla; confers resistance to ampicillin, carbenicillin, and related antibiotics
   4893..5029    +  terminator     rrnG terminator: transcription terminator from the E. coli ribosomal RNA rrnG operon (Albrechtsen et al., 1991)
   5181..5252    +  misc_feature   5' β-globin insulator: insulator upstream of the human β-globin locus (Farrell et al., 2002)
   5257..5303    -  terminator     T7 terminator: transcription terminator for bacteriophage T7 RNA polymerase
   5321..5369    -  polyA_signal   poly(A) signal: synthetic polyadenylation signal
   5450..5753    +  enhancer       CMV enhancer: human cytomegalovirus immediate early enhancer
   5826..5843    -  promoter       CMV promoter (fragment): human cytomegalovirus (CMV) immediate early promoter
   5906..5957    +  promoter       CMVd2 promoter: truncated human cytomegalovirus (CMV) immediate early promoter that yields moderately reduced expression relative to the full-length promoter
>Addgene plasmid #152904 | pGBW-m4134029 | depositor full sequence | sequence record 295916 | Full Sequence
CACCATGGTTGGGGCTTGTGTTCTTTGCAATTCACAGACTTCATTAAGATGTGGTGCTTGCATACGTAGA
CCATTCTTATGTTGTAAATGCTGTTACGACCATGTCATATCAACATCACATAAATTAGTCTTGTCTGTTA
ATCCGTATGTTTGCAATGCTCCAGGTTGTGATGTCACAGATGTGACTCAACTTTACTTAGGAGGTATGAG
CTATTATTGTAAATCACATAAACCACCCATTAGTTTTCCATTGTGTGCTAATGGACAAGTTTTTGGTTTA
TATAAAAATACATGTGTTGGTAGCGATAATGTTACTGACTTTAATGCAATTGCAACATGTGACTGGACAA
ATGCTGGTGATTACATTTTAGCTAACACCTGTACTGAAAGACTCAAGCTTTTTGCAGCAGAAACGCTCAA
AGCTACTGAGGAGACATTTAAACTGTCTTATGGTATTGCTACTGTACGTGAAGTGCTGTCTGACAGAGAA
TTACATCTTTCATGGGAAGTTGGTAAACCTAGACCACCACTTAACCGAAATTATGTCTTTACTGGTTATC
GTGTAACTAAAAACAGTAAAGTACAAATAGGAGAGTACACCTTTGAAAAAGGTGACTATGGTGATGCTGT
TGTTTACCGAGGTACAACAACTTACAAATTAAATGTTGGTGATTATTTTGTGCTGACATCACATACAGTA
ATGCCATTAAGTGCACCTACACTAGTGCCACAAGAGCACTATGTTAGAATTACTGGCTTATACCCAACAC
TCAATATCTCAGATGAGTTTTCTAGCAATGTTGCAAATTATCAAAAGGTTGGTATGCAAAAGTATTCTAC
ACTCCAGGGACCACCTGGTACTGGTAAGAGTCATTTTGCTATTGGCCTAGCTCTCTACTACCCTTCTGCT
CGCATAGTGTATACAGCTTGCTCTCATGCCGCTGTTGATGCACTATGTGAGAAGGCATTAAAATATTTGC
CTATAGATAAATGTAGTAGAATTATACCTGCACGTGCTCGTGTAGAGTGTTTTGATAAATTCAAAGTGAA
TTCAACATTAGAACAGTATGTCTTTTGTACTGTAAATGCATTGCCTGAGACGACAGCAGATATAGTTGTC
TTTGATGAAATTTCAATGGCCACAAATTATGATTTGAGTGTTGTCAATGCCAGATTACGTGCTAAGCACT
ATGTGTACATTGGCGACCCTGCTCAATTACCTGCACCACGCACATTGCTAACTAAGGGCACACTAGAACC
AGAATATTTCAATTCAGTGTGTAGACTTATGAAAACTATAGGTCCAGACATGTTCCTCGGAACTTGTCGG
CGTTGTCCTGCTGAAATTGTTGACACTGTGAGTGCTTTGGTTTATGATAATAAGCTTAAAGCACATAAAG
ACAAATCAGCTCAATGCTTTAAAATGTTTTATAAGGGTGTTATCACGCATGATGTTTCATCTGCAATTAA
CAGGCCACAAATAGGCGTGGTAAGAGAATTCCTTACACGTAACCCTGCTTGGAGAAAAGCTGTCTTTATT
TCACCTTATAATTCACAGAATGCTGTAGCCTCAAAGATTTTGGGACTACCAACTCAAACTGTTGATTCAT
CACAGGGCTCAGAATATGACTATGTCATATTCACTCAAACCACTGAAACAGCTCACTCTTGTAATGTAAA
CAGATTTAATGTTGCTATTACCAGAGCAAAAGTAGGCATACTTTGCATAATGTCTGATAGAGACCTTTAT
GACAAGTTGCAATTTACAAGTCTTGAAATTCCACGTAGGAATGTGGCAACTTTAGAAAACCTTTACTTTC
AGTCGCACCATCACCATCACCATTAAGCTAGCTTGACTGACTGAGATACAGCGTACCTTCAGCTCACAGA
CATGATAAGATACATTGATGAGTTTGGACAAACCACAACTAGAATGCAGTGAAAAAAATGCTTTATTTGT
GAAATTTGTGATGCTATTGCTTTATTTGTAACCATTATAAGCTGCAATAAACAAGTTAACAACAACAATT
GCATTCATTTTATGTTTCAGGTTCAGGGGGAGGTGTGGGAGGTTTTTTAAAGCAAGTAAAACCTCTACAA
ATGTGGTATTGGCCCATCTCTATCGGTATCGTAGCATAACCCCTTGGGGCCTCTAAACGGGTCTTGAGGG
GTTTTTTGTGCCCCTCGGGCCGGATTGCTATCTACCGGCATTGGCGCAGAAAAAAATGCCTGATGCGACG
CTGCGCGTCTTATACTCCCACATATGCCAGATTCAGCAACGGATACGGCTTCCCCAACTTGCCCACTTCC
ATACGTGTCCTCCTTACCAGAAATTTATCCTTAAGGTCGTCAGCTATCCTGCAGGCGATCTCTCGATTTC
GATCAAGACATTCCTTTAATGGTCTTTTCTGGACACCACTAGGGGTCAGAAGTAGTTCATCAAACTTTCT
TCCCTCCCTAATCTCATTGGTTACCTTGGGCTATCGAAACTTAATTAACCAGTCAAGTCAGCTACTTGGC
GAGATCGACTTGTCTGGGTTTCGACTACGCTCAGAATTGCGTCAGTCAAGTTCGATCTGGTCCTTGCTAT
TGCACCCGTTCTCCGATTACGAGTTTCATTTAAATCATGTGAGCAAAAGGCCAGCAAAAGGCCAGGAACC
GTAAAAAGGCCGCGTTGCTGGCGTTTTTCCATAGGCTCCGCCCCCCTGACGAGCATCACAAAAATCGACG
CTCAAGTCAGAGGTGGCGAAACCCGACAGGACTATAAAGATACCAGGCGTTTCCCCCTGGAAGCTCCCTC
GTGCGCTCTCCTGTTCCGACCCTGCCGCTTACCGGATACCTGTCCGCCTTTCTCCCTTCGGGAAGCGTGG
CGCTTTCTCATAGCTCACGCTGTAGGTATCTCAGTTCGGTGTAGGTCGTTCGCTCCAAGCTGGGCTGTGT
GCACGAACCCCCCGTTCAGCCCGACCGCTGCGCCTTATCCGGTAACTATCGTCTTGAGTCCAACCCGGTA
AGACACGACTTATCGCCACTGGCAGCAGCCACTGGTAACAGGATTAGCAGAGCGAGGTATGTAGGCGGTG
CTACAGAGTTCTTGAAGTGGTGGCCTAACTACGGCTACACTAGAAGAACAGTATTTGGTATCTGCGCTCT
GCTGAAGCCAGTTACCTTCGGAAAAAGAGTTGGTAGCTCTTGATCCGGCAAACAAACCACCGCTGGTAGC
GGTGGTTTTTTTGTTTGCAAGCAGCAGATTACGCGCAGAAAAAAAGGATCTCAAGAAGATCCTTTGATCT
TTTCTACGGGGTCTGACGCTCAGTGGAACGAAAACTCACGTTAAGGGATTTTGGTCATGAGATTATCAAA
AAGGATCTTCACCTAGATCCTTTTAAATTAAAAATGAAGTTTTAAATCAATCTAAAGTATATATGAGTAA
ACTTGGTCTGACAGTTACCAATGCTTAATCAGTGAGGCACCTATCTCAGCGATCTGTCTATTTCGTTCAT
CCATAGTTGCATTTAAATTTCCGAACTCTCCAAGGCCCTCGTCGGAAAATCTTCAAACCTTTCGTCCGAT
CCATCTTGCAGGCTACCTCTCGAACGAACTATCGCAAGTCTCTTGGCCGGCCTTGCGCCTTGGCTATTGC
TTGGCAGCGCCTATCGCCAGGTATTACTCCAATCCCGAATATCCGAGATCGGGATCACCCGAGAGAAGTT
CAACCTACATCCTCAATCCCGATCTATCCGAGATCCGAGGAATATCGAAATCGGGGCGCGCCTGGTGTAC
CGAGAACGATCCTCTCAGTGCGAGTCTCGACGATCCATATCGTTGCTTGGCAGTCAGCCAGTCGGAATCC
AGCTTGGGACCCAGGAAGTCCAATCGTCAGATATTGTACTCAAGCCTGGTCACGGCAGCGTACCGATCTG
TTTAAACCTAGATATTGATAGTCTGATCGGTCAACGTATAATCGAGTCCTAGCTTTTGCAAACATCTATC
AAGAGACAGGATCAGCAGGAGGCTTTCGCATGAGTATTCAACATTTCCGTGTCGCCCTTATTCCCTTTTT
TGCGGCATTTTGCCTTCCTGTTTTTGCTCACCCAGAAACGCTGGTGAAAGTAAAAGATGCTGAAGATCAG
TTGGGTGCGCGAGTGGGTTACATCGAACTGGATCTCAACAGCGGTAAGATCCTTGAGAGTTTTCGCCCCG
AAGAACGCTTTCCAATGATGAGCACTTTTAAAGTTCTGCTATGTGGCGCGGTATTATCCCGTATTGACGC
CGGGCAAGAGCAACTCGGTCGCCGCATACACTATTCTCAGAATGACTTGGTTGAGTATTCACCAGTCACA
GAAAAGCATCTTACGGATGGCATGACAGTAAGAGAATTATGCAGTGCTGCCATAACCATGAGTGATAACA
CTGCGGCCAACTTACTTCTGACAACGATTGGAGGACCGAAGGAGCTAACCGCTTTTTTGCACAACATGGG
GGATCATGTAACTCGCCTTGATCGTTGGGAACCGGAGCTGAATGAAGCCATACCAAACGACGAGCGTGAC
ACCACGATGCCTGTAGCAATGGCAACAACCTTGCGTAAACTATTAACTGGCGAACTACTTACTCTAGCTT
CCCGGCAACAGTTGATAGACTGGATGGAGGCGGATAAAGTTGCAGGACCACTTCTGCGCTCGGCCCTTCC
GGCTGGCTGGTTTATTGCTGATAAATCTGGAGCCGGTGAGCGTGGGTCTCGCGGTATCATTGCAGCACTG
GGGCCAGATGGTAAGCCCTCCCGTATCGTAGTTATCTACACGACGGGGAGTCAGGCAACTATGGATGAAC
GAAATAGACAGATCGCTGAGATAGGTGCCTCACTGATTAAGCATTGGTAACCGATTCTAGGTGCATTGGC
GCAGAAAAAAATGCCTGATGCGACGCTGCGCGTCTTATACTCCCACATATGCCAGATTCAGCAACGGATA
CGGCTTCCCCAACTTGCCCACTTCCATACGTGTCCTCCTTACCAGAAATTTATCCTTAAGATCCCGAATC
GTTTAAACTCGACTCTGGCTCTATCGAATCTCCGTCGTTTCGAGCTTACGCGAACAGCCGTGGCGCTCAT
TTGCTCGTCGGGCATCGAATCTCGTCAGCTATCGTCAGCTTACCTTTTTGGCAGCGATCGCGGCTCCCGA
CATCTTGGACCATTAGCTCCACAGGTATCTTCTTCCCTCTAGTGGTCATAACAGCAGCTTCAGCTACCTC
TCAATTCAAAAAACCCCTCAAGACCCGTTTAGAGGCCCCAAGGGGTTATGCTATCAATCGTTGCGTTACA
CACACAAAAAACCAACACACATCCATCTTCGATGGATAGCGATTTTATTATCTAACTGCTGATCGAGTGT
AGCCAGATCTAGTAATCAATTACGGGGTCATTAGTTCATAGCCCATATATGGAGTTCCGCGTTACATAAC
TTACGGTAAATGGCCCGCCTGGCTGACCGCCCAACGACCCCCGCCCATTGACGTCAATAATGACGTATGT
TCCCATAGTAACGCCAATAGGGACTTTCCATTGACGTCAATGGGTGGAGTATTTACGGTAAACTGCCCAC
TTGGCAGTACATCAAGTGTATCATATGCCAAGTACGCCCCCTATTGACGTCAATGACGGTAAATGGCCCG
CCTGGCATTATGCCCAGTACATGACCTTATGGGACTTTCCTACTTGGCAGTACATCTACGTATTAGTCAT
CGCTATTACCATGCTGATGCGGTTTTGGCAGTACATCAATGGGCGTGGATAGCGGTTTGACTCACGGGGA
TTTCCAAGTCTCCACCCCATTGACGTCAATGGGAGTTTGTTTTGGCACCAAAATCAACGGGACTTTCCAA
AATGTCGTAACAACTCCGCCCCATTGACGCAAATGGGCGGTAGGCGTGTACGGTGGGAGGTCTATATAAG
CAGAGCTGGTTTAGTGAACCGTCAGATCAGATCTTTGTCGATCCTACCATCCACTCGACACACCCGCCAG
CGGCCGC
